Addgene plasmid #66939: pCAS9-mCherry-Frame +0
Purpose: CRISPaint frame selector +0
Depositing lab: Veit Hornung. Depositing organization: Universitaetsklinikum Bonn. Publication: CRISPaint allows modular base-specific gene tagging using a ligase-4-dependent mechanism. Schmid-Burgk JL, Honing K, Ebert TS, Hornung V. Nat Commun. 2016 Jul 28;7:12338. doi: 10.1038/ncomms12338. PubMed 27465542.
Backbone
  Vector backbone: pCAS9-mCherry
  Backbone manufacturer: Hornung Lab
Growth in bacteria
  Bacterial resistance: Ampicillin, 100 μg/mL
  Growth temperature: 30°C
  Growth strain: DH10B
  Copy number: High Copy
Gene/Insert
  Gene/Insert name: gRNA frame +0
  gRNA/shRNA sequence: GCCAGTACCCAAAAAGCGGG
Terms and licenses: Academic/Nonprofit Terms; Industry Terms: Not Available to Industry
Depositor comments: please check ip situation sequence with: tacgatacaaggctgttagagag
How to cite: pCAS9-mCherry-Frame +0 was a gift from Veit Hornung (Addgene plasmid # 66939 ; http://n2t.net/addgene:66939 ; RRID:Addgene_66939)
