[The description below was written by a language model from this plasmid's Addgene catalogue record and pLannotate feature annotations shown in this document.]
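Description:
pCAS9-mCherry-Frame +0 is a mammalian CRISPR/Cas9 expression plasmid of about 10 kb, built on the pCAS9-mCherry backbone, that serves as the "+0" frame selector in the CRISPaint gene-tagging system. It is maintained in E. coli through a high-copy ColE1/pUC-type origin and selected with ampicillin via the AmpR (β-lactamase) cassette and its native promoter. The expression cassettes sit inside a gammaretroviral framework: Moloney murine leukemia virus LTRs flank the payload, with an MESV Ψ packaging signal fragment and a truncated gag region upstream. This architecture is typical of a retroviral transfer vector, although the record does not say whether the plasmid is meant to be packaged or simply transfected.

The payload combines two transcription units. A human U6 RNA polymerase III promoter drives a single guide RNA, made up of the inserted "frame +0" spacer fused to the Streptococcus pyogenes gRNA scaffold. Downstream, the CMV enhancer and promoter drive an open reading frame that begins with a partial FLAG epitope fragment, continues through mCherry and ends with S. pyogenes Cas9. A short unannotated gap separates mCherry from Cas9, and the record does not state what it encodes, so whether the two are fused or separated is not specified. Red fluorescence in either case marks cells that express the nuclease.

In CRISPaint, a ligase-4-dependent (non-homologous end joining) tagging approach, the frame selector is one of a set of variants. Its guide determines the reading frame in which a tag is joined to the targeted gene, and this plasmid supplies the +0 option.
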