Features (pLannotate 1.2.2; 17 found; start..end, strand, type, name):
      8..477     +  LTR            LTR: long terminal repeat from Moloney murine leukemia virus
    621..879     +  misc_feature   MESV Ψ (fragment): packaging signal of murine embryonic stem cell virus
    946..1362    +  CDS            gag (truncated): truncated Moloney murine leukemia virus (MMLV) gag gene lacking the start codon
   1373..1613    +  promoter       U6 promoter: RNA polymerase III promoter for human U6 snRNA
   1642..1717    +  misc_RNA       gRNA scaffold: guide RNA scaffold for the Streptococcus pyogenes CRISPR/Cas9 system
   1834..2137    +  enhancer       CMV enhancer: human cytomegalovirus immediate early enhancer
   2138..2341    +  promoter       CMV promoter: human cytomegalovirus (CMV) immediate early promoter
   2337..2370    +  LTR            5' LTR (truncated) (fragment): truncated 5' long terminal repeat (LTR) from HIV-1
   2411..2435    +  CDS            3xFLAG (fragment): three tandem FLAG® epitope tags
   2435..3139    +  CDS            mCherry: mCherry is a basic (constitutively fluorescent) red fluorescent protein published in 2004, derived from Discosoma sp.. It is reported to be a very rapidly-maturing monomer with low acid sensitivity.
   3218..7321    +  CDS            cas9: CAS9_STRP1 - Also known as csn1 From Streptococcus pyogenes serotype M1.
   7411..7532    +  LTR            3' LTR (ΔU3) (fragment): self-inactivating 3' long terminal repeat (LTR) from Moloney murine leukemia virus
   7533..8002    +  LTR            LTR: long terminal repeat from Moloney murine leukemia virus
   8068..8120    -  CDS            lacI (fragment): lac repressor; lacI; The lac repressor binds to the lac operator to inhibit transcription in E. coli. This inhibition can be relieved by adding lactose or isopropyl-β-D-thiogalactopyranoside (IPTG).
   8303..8891    -  rep_origin     ori: high-copy-number ColE1/pMB1/pBR322/pUC origin of replication
   9051..9911    -  CDS            AmpR: β-lactamase; bla; confers resistance to ampicillin, carbenicillin, and related antibiotics
   9912..10016   -  promoter       AmpR promoter: bla
>Addgene plasmid #66939 | pCAS9-mCherry-Frame +0 | addgene full sequence | sequence record 308767 | Addgene NGS Result
CTGCAGCCTGAATATGGGCCAAACAGGATATCTGTGGTAAGCAGTTCCTGCCCCGGCTCAGGGCCAAGAA
CAGATGGAACAGCTGAATATGGGCCAAACAGGATATCTGTGGTAAGCAGTTCCTGCCCCGGCTCAGGGCC
AAGAACAGATGGTCCCCAGATGCGGTCCAGCCCTCAGCAGTTTCTAGAGAACCATCAGATGTTTCCAGGG
TGCCCCAAGGACCTGAAATGACCCTGTGCCTTATTTGAACTAACCAATCAGTTCGCTTCTCGCTTCTGTT
CGCGCGCTTCTGCTCCCCGAGCTCAATAAAAGAGCCCACAACCCCTCACTCGGGGCGCCAGTCCTCCGAT
TGACTGAGTCGCCCGGGTACCCGTGTATCCAATAAACCCTCTTGCAGTTGCATCCGACTTGTGGTCTCGC
TGTTCCTTGGGAGGGTCTCCTCTGAGTGATTGACTACCCGTCAGCGGGGGTCTTTCATTTGGGGGCTCGT
CCGGGATCGGGAGACCCCTGCCCAGGGACCACCGACCCACCACCGGGAGGCAAGCTGGCCAGCAACTTAT
CTGTGTCTGTCCGATTGTCTAGTGTCTATGACTGATTTTATGCGCCTGCGTCGGTACTAGCTAGTTAGCT
AACTAGCTCTGTATCTGGCGGACCCGTGGTGGAACTGACGAGTTCTGAACACCCGGCCGCAACCCTGGGA
GACGTCCCAGGGACTTTGGGGGCCGTTTTTGTGGCCCGACCTGAGGAAGGGAGTCGATGTGGAATCCGAC
CCCGTCAGGATATGTGGTTCTGGTAGGAGACGAGAACCTAAAACAGTTCCCGCCTCCGTCTGAATTTTTG
CTTTCGGTTTGGAACCGAAGCCGCGCGTCTTGTCTGCTGCAGCGCTGCAGCATCGTTCTGTGTTGTCTCT
GTCTGACTGTGTTTCTGTATTTGTCTGAAAATTAGGGCCAGACTGTTACCACTCCCTTAAGTTTGACCTT
AGGTCACTGGAAAGATGTCGAGCGGATCGCTCACAACCAGTCGGTAGATGTCAAGAAGAGACGTTGGGTT
ACCTTCTGCTCTGCAGAATGGCCAACCTTTAACGTCGGATGGCCGCGAGACGGCACCTTTAACCGAGACC
TCATCACCCAGGTTAAGATCAAGGTCTTTTCACCTGGCCCGCATGGACACCCAGACCAGGTCCCCTACAT
CGTGACCTGGGAAGCCTTGGCTTTTGACCCCCCTCCCTGGGTCAAGCCCTTTGTACACCCTAAGCCTCCG
CCTCCTCTTCCTCCATCCGCCCCGTCTCTCCCCCTTGAACCTCCTCGTTCGACCCCGCCTCGATCCTCCC
TTTATCCAGCCCTCACTCCTTCTCTAGGCGCCGGCCGGATCCGAGGGCCTATTTCCCATGATTCCTTCAT
ATTTGCATATACGATACAAGGCTGTTAGAGAGATAATTGGAATTAATTTGACTGTAAACACAAAGATATT
AGTACAAAATACGTGACGTAGAAAGTAATAATTTCTTGGGTAGTTTGCAGTTTTAAAATTATGTTTTAAA
ATGGACTATCATATGCTTACCGTAACTTGAAAGTATTTCGATTTCTTGGCTTTATATATCTTGTGGAAAG
GACGAAACACCGCCAGTACCCAAAAAGCGGGGTTTTAGAGCTAGAAATAGCAAGTTAAAATAAGGCTAGT
CCGTTATCAACTTGAAAAAGTGGCACCGAGTCGGTGCTTTTTTTCGAATTCCGATGTACGGGCCAGATAT
ACGCGTTGACATTGATTATTGTCTAGTTATTAATAGTAATCAATTACGGGGTCATTAGTTCATAGCCCAT
ATATGGAGTTCCGCGTTACATAACTTACGGTAAATGGCCCGCCTGGCTGACCGCCCAACGACCCCCGCCC
ATTGACGTCAATAATGACGTATGTTCCCATAGTAACGCCAATAGGGACTTTCCATTGACGTCAATGGGTG
GAGTATTTACGGTAAACTGCCCACTTGGCAGTACATCAAGTGTATCATATGCCAAGTACGCCCCCTATTG
ACGTCAATGACGGTAAATGGCCCGCCTGGCATTATGCCCAGTACATGACCTTATGGGACTTTCCTACTTG
GCAGTACATCTACGTATTAGTCATCGCTATTACCATGGTGATGCGGTTTTGGCAGTACATCAATGGGCGT
GGATAGCGGTTTGACTCACGGGGATTTCCAAGTCTCCACCCCATTGACGTCAATGGGAGTTTGTTTTGGC
ACCAAAATCAACGGGACTTTCCAAAATGTCGTAACAACTCCGCCCCATTGACGCAAATGGGCGGTAGGCG
TGTACGGTGGGAGGTCTATATAAGCAGAGCTCTCTGGCTAACTAGAGAACCCACTGCTTACTGGCTTATC
GAAATTAAGCTTCCGCGTACGGCCACCATGGATTATAAGGATGACGACGATAAGGTGAGCAAGGGCGAGG
AGGATAACATGGCCATCATCAAGGAGTTCATGCGCTTCAAGGTGCACATGGAGGGCTCCGTGAACGGCCA
CGAGTTCGAGATCGAGGGCGAGGGCGAGGGCCGCCCCTACGAGGGCACCCAGACCGCCAAGCTGAAGGTG
ACCAAGGGTGGCCCCCTGCCCTTCGCCTGGGACATCCTGTCCCCTCAGTTCATGTACGGCTCCAAGGCCT
ACGTGAAGCACCCCGCCGACATCCCCGACTACTTGAAGCTGTCCTTCCCCGAGGGCTTCAAGTGGGAGCG
CGTGATGAACTTCGAGGACGGCGGCGTGGTGACCGTGACCCAGGACTCCTCCCTGCAGGACGGCGAGTTC
ATCTACAAGGTGAAGCTGCGCGGCACCAACTTCCCCTCCGACGGCCCCGTAATGCAGAAGAAGACCATGG
GCTGGGAGGCCTCCTCCGAGCGGATGTACCCCGAGGACGGCGCCCTGAAGGGCGAGATCAAGCAGAGGCT
GAAGCTGAAGGACGGCGGCCACTACGACGCTGAGGTCAAGACCACCTACAAGGCCAAGAAGCCCGTGCAG
CTGCCCGGCGCCTACAACGTCAACATCAAGTTGGACATCACCTCCCACAACGAGGACTACACCATCGTGG
AACAGTACGAACGCGCCGAGGGCCGCCACTCCACCGGCGGCATGGACGAGCTGTACAAGGTCGCTACCAT
CGAGGGATCCGGAGAGGGCAGAGGAAGTCTGCTAACATGCGGTGACGTCGAGGAGAATCCTGGCCCAATG
GACAAGAAGTACAGCATCGGCCTGGACATCGGCACCAACAGCGTGGGCTGGGCCGTGATCACCGACGAGT
ACAAGGTGCCCAGCAAGAAGTTCAAGGTGCTGGGCAACACCGACCGCCACAGCATCAAGAAGAACCTGAT
CGGCGCCCTGCTGTTCGACAGCGGCGAGACCGCCGAGGCCACCCGCCTGAAGCGCACCGCCCGCCGCCGC
TACACCCGCCGCAAGAACCGCATCTGCTACCTGCAGGAGATCTTCAGCAACGAGATGGCCAAGGTGGACG
ACAGCTTCTTCCACCGCCTGGAGGAGAGCTTCCTGGTGGAGGAGGACAAGAAGCACGAGCGCCACCCCAT
CTTCGGCAACATCGTGGACGAGGTGGCCTACCACGAGAAGTACCCCACCATCTACCACCTGCGCAAGAAG
CTGGTGGACAGCACCGACAAGGCCGACCTGCGCCTGATCTACCTGGCCCTGGCCCACATGATCAAGTTCC
GCGGCCACTTCCTGATCGAGGGCGACCTGAACCCCGACAACAGCGACGTGGACAAGCTGTTCATCCAGCT
GGTGCAGACCTACAACCAGCTGTTCGAGGAGAACCCCATCAACGCCAGCGGCGTGGACGCCAAGGCCATC
CTGAGCGCCCGCCTGAGCAAGAGCCGCCGCCTGGAGAACCTGATCGCCCAGCTGCCCGGCGAGAAGAAGA
ACGGCCTGTTCGGCAACCTGATCGCCCTGAGCCTGGGCCTGACCCCCAACTTCAAGAGCAACTTCGACCT
GGCCGAGGACGCCAAGCTGCAGCTGAGCAAGGACACCTACGACGACGACCTGGACAACCTGCTGGCCCAG
ATCGGCGACCAGTACGCCGACCTGTTCCTGGCCGCCAAGAACCTGAGCGACGCCATCCTGCTGAGCGACA
TCCTGCGCGTGAACACCGAGATCACCAAGGCCCCCCTGAGCGCCAGCATGATCAAGCGCTACGACGAGCA
CCACCAGGACCTGACCCTGCTGAAGGCCCTGGTGCGCCAGCAGCTGCCCGAGAAGTACAAGGAGATCTTC
TTCGACCAGAGCAAGAACGGCTACGCCGGCTACATCGACGGCGGCGCCAGCCAGGAGGAGTTCTACAAGT
TCATCAAGCCCATCCTGGAGAAGATGGACGGCACCGAGGAGCTGCTGGTGAAGCTGAACCGCGAGGACCT
GCTGCGCAAGCAGCGCACCTTCGACAACGGCAGCATCCCCCACCAGATCCACCTGGGCGAGCTGCACGCC
ATCCTGCGCCGCCAGGAGGACTTCTACCCCTTCCTGAAGGACAACCGCGAGAAGATCGAGAAGATCCTGA
CCTTCCGCATCCCCTACTACGTCGGCCCCCTGGCCCGCGGCAACAGCCGCTTCGCCTGGATGACCCGCAA
GAGCGAGGAGACCATCACCCCCTGGAACTTCGAGGAGGTGGTGGACAAGGGCGCCAGCGCCCAGAGCTTC
ATCGAGCGCATGACCAACTTCGACAAGAACCTGCCCAACGAGAAGGTGCTGCCCAAGCACAGCCTGCTGT
ACGAGTACTTCACCGTGTACAACGAGCTGACCAAGGTGAAGTACGTGACCGAGGGCATGCGCAAGCCCGC
CTTCCTGAGCGGCGAGCAGAAGAAGGCCATCGTGGACCTGCTGTTCAAGACCAACCGCAAGGTGACCGTG
AAGCAGCTGAAGGAGGACTACTTCAAGAAGATCGAGTGCTTCGACAGCGTGGAGATCAGCGGCGTGGAGG
ACCGCTTCAACGCCAGCCTGGGCACCTACCACGACCTGCTGAAGATCATCAAGGACAAGGACTTCCTGGA
CAACGAGGAGAACGAGGACATCCTGGAGGACATCGTGCTGACCCTGACCCTGTTCGAGGACCGCGAGATG
ATCGAGGAGCGCCTGAAGACCTACGCCCACCTGTTCGACGACAAGGTGATGAAGCAGCTGAAGCGCCGCC
GCTACACCGGCTGGGGCCGCCTGAGCCGCAAGCTGATCAACGGCATCCGCGACAAGCAGAGCGGCAAGAC
CATCCTGGACTTCCTGAAGAGCGACGGCTTCGCCAACCGCAACTTCATGCAGCTGATCCACGACGACAGC
CTGACCTTCAAGGAGGACATCCAGAAGGCCCAGGTGAGCGGCCAGGGCGACAGCCTGCACGAGCACATCG
CCAACCTGGCCGGCAGCCCCGCCATCAAGAAGGGCATCCTGCAGACCGTGAAGGTGGTGGACGAGCTGGT
GAAGGTGATGGGCCGCCACAAGCCCGAGAACATCGTGATCGAGATGGCCCGCGAGAACCAGACCACCCAG
AAGGGCCAGAAGAACAGCCGCGAGCGCATGAAGCGCATCGAGGAGGGCATCAAGGAGCTGGGCAGCCAGA
TCCTGAAGGAGCACCCCGTGGAGAACACCCAGCTGCAGAACGAGAAGCTGTACCTGTACTACCTGCAGAA
CGGCCGCGACATGTACGTGGACCAGGAGCTGGACATCAACCGCCTGAGCGACTACGACGTGGACCACATC
GTGCCCCAGAGCTTCCTGAAGGACGACAGCATCGACAACAAGGTGCTGACCCGCAGCGACAAGAACCGCG
GCAAGAGCGACAACGTGCCCAGCGAGGAGGTGGTGAAGAAGATGAAGAACTACTGGCGCCAGCTGCTGAA
CGCCAAGCTGATCACCCAGCGCAAGTTCGACAACCTGACCAAGGCCGAGCGCGGCGGCCTGAGCGAGCTG
GACAAGGCCGGCTTCATCAAGCGCCAGCTGGTGGAGACCCGCCAGATCACCAAGCACGTGGCCCAGATCC
TGGACAGCCGCATGAACACCAAGTACGACGAGAACGACAAGCTGATCCGCGAGGTGAAGGTGATCACCCT
GAAGAGCAAGCTGGTGAGCGACTTCCGCAAGGACTTCCAGTTCTACAAGGTGCGCGAGATCAACAACTAC
CACCACGCCCACGACGCCTACCTGAACGCCGTGGTGGGCACCGCCCTGATCAAGAAGTACCCCAAGCTGG
AGAGCGAGTTCGTGTACGGCGACTACAAGGTGTACGACGTGCGCAAGATGATCGCCAAGAGCGAGCAGGA
GATCGGCAAGGCCACCGCCAAGTACTTCTTCTACAGCAACATCATGAACTTCTTCAAGACCGAGATCACC
CTGGCCAACGGCGAGATCCGCAAGCGCCCCCTGATCGAGACCAACGGCGAGACCGGCGAGATCGTGTGGG
ACAAGGGCCGCGACTTCGCCACCGTGCGCAAGGTGCTGAGCATGCCCCAGGTGAACATCGTGAAGAAGAC
CGAGGTGCAGACCGGCGGCTTCAGCAAGGAGAGCATCCTGCCCAAGCGCAACAGCGACAAGCTGATCGCC
CGCAAGAAGGACTGGGACCCCAAGAAGTACGGCGGCTTCGACAGCCCCACCGTGGCCTACAGCGTGCTGG
TGGTGGCCAAGGTGGAGAAGGGCAAGAGCAAGAAGCTGAAGAGCGTGAAGGAGCTGCTGGGCATCACCAT
CATGGAGCGCAGCAGCTTCGAGAAGAACCCCATCGACTTCCTGGAGGCCAAGGGCTACAAGGAGGTGAAG
AAGGACCTGATCATCAAGCTGCCCAAGTACAGCCTGTTCGAGCTGGAGAACGGCCGCAAGCGCATGCTGG
CCAGCGCCGGCGAGCTGCAGAAGGGCAACGAGCTGGCCCTGCCCAGCAAGTACGTGAACTTCCTGTACCT
GGCCAGCCACTACGAGAAGCTGAAGGGCAGCCCCGAGGACAACGAGCAGAAGCAGCTGTTCGTGGAGCAG
CACAAGCACTACCTGGACGAGATCATCGAGCAGATCAGCGAGTTCAGCAAGCGCGTGATCCTGGCCGACG
CCAACCTGGACAAGGTGCTGAGCGCCTACAACAAGCACCGCGACAAGCCCATCCGCGAGCAGGCCGAGAA
CATCATCCACCTGTTCACCCTGACCAACCTGGGCGCCCCCGCCGCCTTCAAGTACTTCGACACCACCATC
GACCGCAAGCGCTACACCAGCACCAAGGAGGTGCTGGACGCCACCCTGATCCACCAGAGCATCACCGGCC
TGTACGAGACCCGCATCGACCTGAGCCAGCTGGGCGGCGACAGCCGCGCCGACCCCAAGAAGAAGCGCAA
GGTGTGAGCGGCCGCATCGATAAAATAAAAGATTTTATTTAGTCTCCAGAAAAAGGGGGGAATGAAAGAC
CCCACCTGTAGGTTTGGCAAGCTAGCTTAAGTAACGCCATTTTGCAAGGCATGGAAAAATACATAACTGA
GAATAGAGAAGTTCAGATCAAGGTCAGGAACAGATGGAACAGCTGAATATGGGCCAAACAGGATATCTGT
GGTAAGCAGTTCCTGCCCCGGCTCAGGGCCAAGAACAGATGGAACAGCTGAATATGGGCCAAACAGGATA
TCTGTGGTAAGCAGTTCCTGCCCCGGCTCAGGGCCAAGAACAGATGGTCCCCAGATGCGGTCCAGCCCTC
AGCAGTTTCTAGAGAACCATCAGATGTTTCCAGGGTGCCCCAAGGACCTGAAATGACCCTGTGCCTTATT
TGAACTAACCAATCAGTTCGCTTCTCGCTTCTGTTCGCGCGCTTCTGCTCCCCGAGCTCAATAAAAGAGC
CCACAACCCCTCACTCGGGGCGCCAGTCCTCCGATTGACTGAGTCGCCCGGGTACCCGTGTATCCAATAA
ACCCTCTTGCAGTTGCATCCGACTTGTGGTCTCGCTGTTCCTTGGGAGGGTCTCCTCTGAGTGATTGACT
ACCCGTCAGCGGGGGTCTTTCACATGCAGCATGTATCAAAATTAATTTGGTTTTTTTTCTTAAGTATTTA
CATTAAATGGCCATAGTTGCATTAATGAATCGGCCAACGCGCGGGGAGAGGCGGTTTGCGTATTGGGCGC
TCTTCCGCTTCCTCGCTCACTGACTCGCTGCGCTCGGTCGTTCGGCTGCGGCGAGCGGTATCAGCTCACT
CAAAGGCGGTAATACGGTTATCCACAGAATCAGGGGATAACGCAGGAAAGAACATGTGAGCAAAAGGCCA
GCAAAAGGCCAGGAACCGTAAAAAGGCCGCGTTGCTGGCGTTTTTCCATAGGCTCCGCCCCCCTGACGAG
CATCACAAAAATCGACGCTCAAGTCAGAGGTGGCGAAACCCGACAGGACTATAAAGATACCAGGCGTTTC
CCCCTGGAAGCTCCCTCGTGCGCTCTCCTGTTCCGACCCTGCCGCTTACCGGATACCTGTCCGCCTTTCT
CCCTTCGGGAAGCGTGGCGCTTTCTCATAGCTCACGCTGTAGGTATCTCAGTTCGGTGTAGGTCGTTCGC
TCCAAGCTGGGCTGTGTGCACGAACCCCCCGTTCAGCCCGACCGCTGCGCCTTATCCGGTAACTATCGTC
TTGAGTCCAACCCGGTAAGACACGACTTATCGCCACTGGCAGCAGCCACTGGTAACAGGATTAGCAGAGC
GAGGTATGTAGGCGGTGCTACAGAGTTCTTGAAGTGGTGGCCTAACTACGGCTACACTAGAAGAACAGTA
TTTGGTATCTGCGCTCTGCTGAAGCCAGTTACCTTCGGAAAAAGAGTTGGTAGCTCTTGATCCGGCAAAC
AAACCACCGCTGGTAGCGGTGGTTTTTTTGTTTGCAAGCAGCAGATTACGCGCAGAAAAAAAGGATCTCA
AGAAGATCCTTTGATCTTTTCTACGGGGTCTGACGCTCAGTGGAACGAAAACTCACGTTAAGGGATTTTG
GTCATGAGATTATCAAAAAGGATCTTCACCTAGATCCTTTTGCGGCCGCAAATCAATCTAAAGTATATAT
GAGTAAACTTGGTCTGACAGTTACCAATGCTTAATCAGTGAGGCACCTATCTCAGCGATCTGTCTATTTC
GTTCATCCATAGTTGCCTGACTCCCCGTCGTGTAGATAACTACGATACGGGAGGGCTTACCATCTGGCCC
CAGTGCTGCAATGATACCGCGAGACCCACGCTCACCGGCTCCAGATTTATCAGCAATAAACCAGCCAGCC
GGAAGGGCCGAGCGCAGAAGTGGTCCTGCAACTTTATCCGCCTCCATCCAGTCTATTAATTGTTGCCGGG
AAGCTAGAGTAAGTAGTTCGCCAGTTAATAGTTTGCGCAACGTTGTTGCCATTGCTACAGGCATCGTGGT
GTCACGCTCGTCGTTTGGTATGGCTTCATTCAGCTCCGGTTCCCAACGATCAAGGCGAGTTACATGATCC
CCCATGTTGTGCAAAAAAGCGGTTAGCTCCTTCGGTCCTCCGATCGTTGTCAGAAGTAAGTTGGCCGCAG
TGTTATCACTCATGGTTATGGCAGCACTGCATAATTCTCTTACTGTCATGCCATCCGTAAGATGCTTTTC
TGTGACTGGTGAGTACTCAACCAAGTCATTCTGAGAATAGTGTATGCGGCGACCGAGTTGCTCTTGCCCG
GCGTCAATACGGGATAATACCGCGCCACATAGCAGAACTTTAAAAGTGCTCATCATTGGAAAACGTTCTT
CGGGGCGAAAACTCTCAAGGATCTTACCGCTGTTGAGATCCAGTTCGATGTAACCCACTCGTGCACCCAA
CTGATCTTCAGCATCTTTTACTTTCACCAGCGTTTCTGGGTGAGCAAAAACAGGAAGGCAAAATGCCGCA
AAAAAGGGAATAAGGGCGACACGGAAATGTTGAATACTCATACTCTTCCTTTTTCAATATTATTGAAGCA
TTTATCAGGGTTATTGTCTCATGAGCGGATACATATTTGAATGTATTTAGAAAAATAAACAAATAGGGGT
TCCGCGCACATTTCCCCGAAAAGTGCCAC
