>Addgene plasmid #66939 | pCAS9-mCherry-Frame +0 | addgene partial sequence | sequence record 122894 | CMV-F 5'-CGCAAATGGGCGGTAGGCGTG-3'
GAGAACCCACTGCTTACTGGCTTATCGAAATTAAGCTTCCGCGTACGGCCACCATGGATTATAAGGATGA
CGACGATAAGGTGAGCAAGGGCGAGGAGGATAACATGGCCATCATCAAGGAGTTCATGCGCTTCAAGGTG
CACATGGAGGGCTCCGTGAACGGCCACGAGTTCGAGATCGAGGGCGAGGGCGAGGGCCGCCCCTACGAGG
GCACCCAGACCGCCAAGCTGAAGGTGACCAAGGGTGGCCCCCTGCCCTTCGCCTGGGACATCCTGTCCCC
TCAGTTCATGTACGGCTCCAAGGCCTACGTGAAGCACCCCGCCGACATCCCCGACTACTTGAAGCTGTCC
TTCCCCGAGGGCTTCAAGTGGGAGCGCGTGATGAACTTCGAGGACGGCGGCGTGGTGACCGTGACCCAGG
ACTCCTCCCTGCAGGACGGCGAGTTCATCTACAAGGTGAAGCTGCGCGGCACCAACTTCCCCTCCGACGG
CCCCGTAATGCAGAAGAAGACCATGGGCTGGGAGGCCTCCTCCGAGCGGATGTACCCCGAGGACGGCGCC
CTGAAGGGCGAGATCAAGCAGAGGCTGAAGCTGAAGGACGGCGGCCACTACGACGCTGAGGTCAAGACCA
CCTACAAGGCCAAGAAGCCCGTGCAGCTGCCCGGCGCCTACAACGTCAACATCAAGTTGGACATCACCTC
CCACAACGAGGACTACACCATCGTGGAACAGTACGAACGCGCCGAGGGCCGCCACTCCACCGGCGGCATG
GACGAGCTGTACAAGGTCGCTACCATCGAG
