>Addgene plasmid #66939 | pCAS9-mCherry-Frame +0 | addgene partial sequence | sequence record 123243 | CAGenhancer-F 5'-GGGCGTACTTGGCATATGAT-3'
GTTTACCGTAATACTCCACCCATTGACGTCAATGGAAAGTCCCTATTGGCGTTACTATGGGAACATACGT
CATTATTGACGTCAATGGGCGGGGGTCGTTGGGCGGTCAGCCAGGCGGGCCATTTACCGTAAGTTATGTA
ACGCGGAACTCCATATATGGGCTATGAACTAATGACCCCGTAATTGATTACTATTAATAACTAGACAATA
ATCAATGTCAACGCGTATATCTGGCCCGTACATCGGAATTCGAAAAAAAGCACCGACTCGGTGCCACTTT
TTCAAGTTGATAACGGACTAGCCTTATTTTAACTTGCTATTTCTAGCTCTAAAACCCCGCTTTTTGGGTA
CTGGCGGTGTTTCGTCCTTTCCACAAGATATATAAAGCCAAGAAATCGAAATACTTTCAAGTTACGGTAA
GCATATGATAGTCCATTTTAAAACATAATTTTAAAACTGCAAACTACCCAAGAAATTATTACTTTCTACG
TCACGTATTTTGTACTAATATCTTTGTGTTTACAGTCAAATTAATTCCAATTATCTCTCTAACAGCCTTG
TATCGTATATGCAAATATGAAGGAATCATGGGAAATAGGCCCTCGGATCCGGCCGGCGCCTAGAGAAGGA
GTGAGGGCTGGATAAAGGGAGGATCGAGGCGGGGTCGAACGAGGAGGTTCAAGGGGGAGAGACGGGGCGG
ATGGAGGAAGAGGAGGCGGAGGCTTAGGGTGTACAAAGGGCTTGACCCAG
