>Addgene plasmid #66939 | pCAS9-mCherry-Frame +0 | addgene partial sequence | sequence record 123695 | pMX-L3205 5'-CCCTTTTTCTGGAGACTAAATAAA-3'
CACACCTTGCGCTTCTTCTTGGGGTCGGCGCGGCTGTCGCCGCCCAGCTGGCTCAGGTCGATGCGGGTCT
CGTACAGGCCGGTGATGCTCTGGTGGATCAGGGTGGCGTCCAGCACCTCCTTGGTGCTGGTGTAGCGCTT
GCGGTCGATGGTGGTGTCGAAGTACTTGAAGGCGGCGGGGGCGCCCAGGTTGGTCAGGGTGAACAGGTGG
ATGATGTTCTCGGCCTGCTCGCGGATGGGCTTGTCGCGGTGCTTGTTGTAGGCGCTCAGCACCTTGTCCA
GGTTGGCGTCGGCCAGGATCACGCGCTTGCTGAACTCGCTGATCTGCTCGATGATCTCGTCCAGGTAGTG
CTTGTGCTGCTCCACGAACAGCTGCTTCTGCTCGTTGTCCTCGGGGCTGCCCTTCAGCTTCTCGTAGTGG
CTGGCCAGGTACAGGAAGTTCACGTACTTGCTGGGCAGGGCCAGCTCGTTGCCCTTCTGCAGCTCGCCGG
CGCTGGCCAGCATGCGCTTGCGGCCGTTCTCCAGCTCGAACAGGCTGTACTTGGGCAGCTTGATGATCAG
GTCCTTCTTCACCTCCTTGTAGCCCTTGGCCTCCAGGAAGTCGATGGGGTTCTTCTCGAAGCTGCTGCGC
TCCATGATGGTGATGCCCAGCAGCTCCTTCACGCTCTTCAGCTTCTTGCTCTTGCCCTTCTCCACCTTGG
CCACCACCAGCACGCTGTAGGCCACGGTGGGGCTGTCGAAGCCGCCGTACTTCTTGGGGTCCCAGTCCTT
CTTGCGGGCGATCAGCTTG
