>Addgene plasmid #66939 | pCAS9-mCherry-Frame +0 | addgene partial sequence | sequence record 123696 | mCherry-F2 5'-tggcatggacgagctgtac-3'
AACATGCGGTGACGTCGAGGAGAATCCTGGCCCAATGGACAAGAAGTACAGCATCGGCCTGGACATCGGC
ACCAACAGCGTGGGCTGGGCCGTGATCACCGACGAGTACAAGGTGCCCAGCAAGAAGTTCAAGGTGCTGG
GCAACACCGACCGCCACAGCATCAAGAAGAACCTGATCGGCGCCCTGCTGTTCGACAGCGGCGAGACCGC
CGAGGCCACCCGCCTGAAGCGCACCGCCCGCCGCCGCTACACCCGCCGCAAGAACCGCATCTGCTACCTG
CAGGAGATCTTCAGCAACGAGATGGCCAAGGTGGACGACAGCTTCTTCCACCGCCTGGAGGAGAGCTTCC
TGGTGGAGGAGGACAAGAAGCACGAGCGCCACCCCATCTTCGGCAACATCGTGGACGAGGTGGCCTACCA
CGAGAAGTACCCCACCATCTACCACCTGCGCAAGAAGCTGGTGGACAGCACCGACAAGGCCGACCTGCGC
CTGATCTACCTGGCCCTGGCCCACATGATCAAGTTCCGCGGCCACTTCCTGATCGAGGGCGACCTGAACC
CCGACAACAGCGACGTGGACAAGCTGTTCATCCAGCTGGTGCAGACCTACAACCAGCTGTTCGAGGAGAA
CCCCATCAACGCCAGCGGCGTGGACGCCAAGGCCATCCTGAGCGCCCGCCTGAGCAAGAGCCGCCGCCTG
GAGAACCTGATCGCCCAGCTGCCCGGCGAGAAGAAGAA
